>Addgene plasmid #223555 | GvpA-CaM | addgene full sequence | sequence record 458182 | Addgene NGS Result
GATCTCGATCCCGCGAAATTAATACGACTCACTATAGGGGAATTGTGAGCGGATAACAATTCCCCTCTAG
AAATAATTTTGTTTAAACTTTAAGAAGGAGATATACATATGCATCATCATCATCATCACATCACAAGTTT
GTACAAAAAAGCAGGCTTCGGATCCGGATCCGGATCCGGATCCGGA
[447 nt withheld, positions 187-633]
GGATCCGGATCCGGATCCGGATCCGGAGAAAACCTGTACTTTCAAAGCATGGCCCAGCCTGACAGTTCCG
GGTTGGCAGAAGTCCTGGATCGGGTACTGGATAAGGGAGTTGTGGTGGACGTATGGGCTCGCGTTTCCCT
TGTCGGAATCGAAATTCTTACGGTCGAGGCGAGAGTGGTAGCCGCAAGCGTTGATACGTTTTTACATTAC
GCTGAAGAAATTGCCAAAATAGAACAAGCAGAATTGACGGCCGGGGCGGAAGCCGCTCCTGAGGCCTGAT
GAGACCCAGCTTTCTTGTACAAAGTGGTGATCTAGGTATAATCGGATCCGGCTGCTAACAAAGCCCGAAA
GGAAGCTGAGTTGGCTGCTGCCACCGCTGAGCAATAACTAGCATAACCCCTTGGGGCCTCTAAACGGGTC
TTGAGGGGTTTTTTGCTGAAAGGAGGAACTATATCCGGATATCCCGCAAGAGGCCCGGCAGTACCGGCAT
AACCAAGCCTATGCCTACAGCATCCAGGGTGACGGTGCCGAGGATGACGATGAGCGCATTGTTAGATTTC
ATACACGGTGCCTGACTGCGTTAGCAATTTAACTGTGATAAACTACCGCATTAAAGCTAGCTTATCGATG
ATAAGCTGTCAAACATGAGAATTAATTCTTGAAGACGAAAGGGCCTCGTGATACGCCTATTTTTATAGGT
TAATGTCATGATAATAATGGTTTCTTAGACGTCAGGTGGCACTTTTCGGGGAAATGTGCGCGGAACCCCT
ATTTGTTTATTTTTCTAAATACATTCAAATATGTATCCGCTCATGAGACAATAACCCTGATAAATGCTTC
AATAATATTGAAAAAGGAAGAGTATGAGTATTCAACATTTCCGTGTCGCCCTTATTCCCTTTTTTGCGGC
ATTTTGCCTTCCTGTTTTTGCTCACCCAGAAACGCTGGTGAAAGTAAAAGATGCTGAAGATCAGTTGGGT
GCACGAGTGGGTTACATCGAACTGGATCTCAACAGCGGTAAGATCCTTGAGAGTTTTCGCCCCGAAGAAC
GTTTTCCAATGATGAGCACTTTTAAAGTTCTGCTATGTGGCGCGGTATTATCCCGTGTTGACGCCGGGCA
AGAGCAACTCGGTCGCCGCATACACTATTCTCAGAATGACTTGGTTGAGTACTCACCAGTCACAGAAAAG
CATCTTACGGATGGCATGACAGTAAGAGAATTATGCAGTGCTGCCATAACCATGAGTGATAACACTGCGG
CCAACTTACTTCTGACAACGATCGGAGGACCGAAGGAGCTAACCGCTTTTTTGCACAACATGGGGGATCA
TGTAACTCGCCTTGATCGTTGGGAACCGGAGCTGAATGAAGCCATACCAAACGACGAGCGTGACACCACG
ATGCCTGCAGCAATGGCAACAACGTTGCGCAAACTATTAACTGGCGAACTACTTACTCTAGCTTCCCGGC
AACAATTAATAGACTGGATGGAGGCGGATAAAGTTGCAGGACCACTTCTGCGCTCGGCCCTTCCGGCTGG
CTGGTTTATTGCTGATAAATCTGGAGCCGGTGAGCGTGGGTCTCGCGGTATCATTGCAGCACTGGGGCCA
GATGGTAAGCCCTCCCGTATCGTAGTTATCTACACGACGGGGAGTCAGGCAACTATGGATGAACGAAATA
GACAGATCGCTGAGATAGGTGCCTCACTGATTAAGCATTGGTAACTGTCAGACCAAGTTTACTCATATAT
ACTTTAGATTGATTTAAAACTTCATTTTTAATTTAAAAGGATCTAGGTGAAGATCCTTTTTGATAATCTC
ATGACCAAAATCCCTTAACGTGAGTTTTCGTTCCACTGAGCGTCAGACCCCGTAGAAAAGATCAAAGGAT
CTTCTTGAGATCCTTTTTTTCTGCGCGTAATCTGCTGCTTGCAAACAAAAAAACCACCGCTACCAGCGGT
GGTTTGTTTGCCGGATCAAGAGCTACCAACTCTTTTTCCGAAGGTAACTGGCTTCAGCAGAGCGCAGATA
CCAAATACTGTCCTTCTAGTGTAGCCGTAGTTAGGCCACCACTTCAAGAACTCTGTAGCACCGCCTACAT
ACCTCGCTCTGCTAATCCTGTTACCAGTGGCTGCTGCCAGTGGCGATAAGTCGTGTCTTACCGGGTTGGA
CTCAAGACGATAGTTACCGGATAAGGCGCAGCGGTCGGGCTGAACGGGGGGTTCGTGCACACAGCCCAGC
TTGGAGCGAACGACCTACACCGAACTGAGATACCTACAGCGTGAGCTATGAGAAAGCGCCACGCTTCCCG
AAGGGAGAAAGGCGGACAGGTATCCGGTAAGCGGCAGGGTCGGAACAGGAGAGCGCACGAGGGAGCTTCC
AGGGGGAAACGCCTGGTATCTTTATAGTCCTGTCGGGTTTCGCCACCTCTGACTTGAGCGTCGATTTTTG
TGATGCTCGTCAGGGGGGCGGAGCCTATGGAAAAACGCCAGCAACGCGGCCTTTTTACGGTTCCTGGCCT
TTTGCTGGCCTTTTGCTCACATGTTCTTTCCTGCGTTATCCCCTGATTCTGTGGATAACCGTATTACCGC
CTTTGAGTGAGCTGATACCGCTCGCCGCAGCCGAACGACCGAGCGCAGCGAGTCAGTGAGCGAGGAAGCG
GAAGAGCGCCTGATGCGGTATTTTCTCCTTACGCATCTGTGCGGTATTTCACACCGCAATGGTGCACTCT
CAGTACAATCTGCTCTGATGCCGCATAGTTAAGCCAGTATACACTCCGCTATCGCTACGTGACTGGGTCA
TGGCTGCGCCCCGACACCCGCCAACACCCGCTGACGCGCCCTGACGGGCTTGTCTGCTCCCGGCATCCGC
TTACAGACAAGCTGTGACCGTCTCCGGGAGCTGCATGTGTCAGAGGTTTTCACCGTCATCACCGAAACGC
GCGAGGCAGCTGCGGTAAAGCTCATCAGCGTGGTCGTGAAGCGATTCACAGATGTCTGCCTGTTCATCCG
CGTCCAGCTCGTTGAGTTTCTCCAGAAGCGTTAATGTCTGGCTTCTGATAAAGCGGGCCATGTTAAGGGC
GGTTTTTTCCTGTTTGGTCACTGATGCCTCCGTGTAAGGGGGATTTCTGTTCATGGGGGTAATGATACCG
ATGAAACGAGAGAGGATGCTCACGATACGGGTTACTGATGATGAACATGCCCGGTTACTGGAACGTTGTG
AGGGTAAACAACTGGCGGTATGGATGCGGCGGGACCAGAGAAAAATCACTCAGGGTCAATGCCAGCGCTT
CGTTAATACAGATGTAGGTGTTCCACAGGGTAGCCAGCAGCATCCTGCGATGCAGATCCGGAACATAATG
GTGCAGGGCGCTGACTTCCGCGTTTCCAGACTTTACGAAACACGGAAACCGAAGACCATTCATGTTGTTG
CTCAGGTCGCAGACGTTTTGCAGCAGCAGTCGCTTCACGTTCGCTCGCGTATCGGTGATTCATTCTGCTA
ACCAGTAAGGCAACCCCGCCAGCCTAGCCGGGTCCTCAACGACAGGAGCACGATCATGCGCACCCGTGGC
CAGGACCCAACGCTGCCCGAGATGCGCCGCGTGCGGCTGCTGGAGATGGCGGACGCGATGGATATGTTCT
GCCAAGGGTTGGTTTGCGCATTCACAGTTCTCCGCAAGAATTGATTGGCTCCAATTCTTGGAGTGGTGAA
TCCGTTAGCGAGGTGCCGCCGGCTTCCATTCAGGTCGAGGTGGCCCGGCTCCATGCACCGCGACGCAACG
CGGGGAGGCAGACAAGGTATAGGGCGGCGCCTACAATCCATGCCAACCCGTTCCATGTGCTCGCCGAGGC
GGCATAAATCGCCGTGACGATCAGCGGTCCAATGATCGAAGTTAGGCTGGTAAGAGCCGCGAGCGATCCT
TGAAGCTGTCCCTGATGGTCGTCATCTACCTGCCTGGACAGCATGGCCTGCAACGCGGGCATCCCGATGC
CGCCGGAAGCGAGAAGAATCATAATGGGGAAGGCCATCCAGCCTCGCGTCGCGAACGCCAGCAAGACGTA
GCCCAGCGCGTCGGCCGCCATGCCGGCGATAATGGCCTGCTTCTCGCCGAAACGTTTGGTGGCGGGACCA
GTGACGAAGGCTTGAGCGAGGGCGTGCAAGATTCCGAATACCGCAAGCGACAGGCCGATCATCGTCGCGC
TCCAGCGAAAGCGGTCCTCGCCGAAAATGACCCAGAGCGCTGCCGGCACCTGTCCTACGAGTTGCATGAT
AAAGAAGACAGTCATAAGTGCGGCGACGATAGTCATGCCCCGCGCCCACCGGAAGGAGCTGACTGGGTTG
AAGGCTCTCAAGGGCATCGGTCGAGATCCCGGTGCCTAATGAGTGAGCTAACTTACATTAATTGCGTTGC
GCTCACTGCCCGCTTTCCAGTCGGGAAACCTGTCGTGCCAGCTGCATTAATGAATCGGCCAACGCGCGGG
GAGAGGCGGTTTGCGTATTGGGCGCCAGGGTGGTTTTTCTTTTCACCAGTGAGACGGGCAACAGCTGATT
GCCCTTCACCGCCTGGCCCTGAGAGAGTTGCAGCAAGCGGTCCACGCTGGTTTGCCCCAGCAGGCGAAAA
TCCTGTTTGATGGTGGTTAACGGCGGGATATAACATGAGCTGTCTTCGGTATCGTCGTATCCCACTACCG
AGATATCCGCACCAACGCGCAGCCCGGACTCGGTAATGGCGCGCATTGCGCCCAGCGCCATCTGATCGTT
GGCAACCAGCATCGCAGTGGGAACGATGCCCTCATTCAGCATTTGCATGGTTTGTTGAAAACCGGACATG
GCACTCCAGTCGCCTTCCCGTTCCGCTATCGGCTGAATTTGATTGCGAGTGAGATATTTATGCCAGCCAG
CCAGACGCAGACGCGCCGAGACAGAACTTAATGGGCCCGCTAACAGCGCGATTTGCTGGTGACCCAATGC
GACCAGATGCTCCACGCCCAGTCGCGTACCGTCTTCATGGGAGAAAATAATACTGTTGATGGGTGTCTGG
TCAGAGACATCAAGAAATAACGCCGGAACATTAGTGCAGGCAGCTTCCACAGCAATGGCATCCTGGTCAT
CCAGCGGATAGTTAATGATCAGCCCACTGACGCGTTGCGCGAGAAGATTGTGCACCGCCGCTTTACAGGC
TTCGACGCCGCTTCGTTCTACCATCGACACCACCACGCTGGCACCCAGTTGATCGGCGCGAGATTTAATC
GCCGCGACAATTTGCGACGGCGCGTGCAGGGCCAGACTGGAGGTGGCAACGCCAATCAGCAACGACTGTT
TGCCCGCCAGTTGTTGTGCCACGCGGTTGGGAATGTAATTCAGCTCCGCCATCGCCGCTTCCACTTTTTC
CCGCGTTTTCGCAGAAACGTGGCTGGCCTGGTTCACCACGCGGGAAACGGTCTGATAAGAGACACCGGCA
TACTCTGCGACATCGTATAACGTTACTGGTTTCACATTCACCACCCTGAATTGACTCTCTTCCGGGCGCT
ATCATGCCATACCGCGAAAGGTTTTGCGCCATTCGATGGTGTCCGGGATCTCGACGCTCTCCCTTATGCG
ACTCCTGCATTAGGAAGCAGCCCAGTAGTAGGTTGAGGCCGTTGAGCACCGCCGCCGCAAGGAATGGTGC
ATGCAAGGAGATGGCGCCCAACAGTCCCCCGGCCACGGGGCCTGCCACCATACCCACGCCGAAACAAGCG
CTCATGAGCCCGAAGTGGCGAGCCCGATCTTCCCCATCGGTGATGTCGGCGATATAGGCGCCAGCAACCG
CACCTGTGGCGCCGGTGATGCCGGCCACGATGCGTCCGGCGTAGAGGATCGA
Features (pLannotate 1.2.2; 22 found; start..end, strand, type, name):
     20..38      +  promoter       T7 promoter: promoter for bacteriophage T7 RNA polymerase
     39..63      +  protein_bind   lac operator: The lac repressor binds to the lac operator to inhibit transcription in E. coli. This inhibition can be relieved by adding lactose or isopropyl-β-D-thiogalactopyranoside (IPTG). lac repressor encoded by lacI
    110..128     +  CDS            capTEV™ (fragment): composite tag for in vivo biotinylation, TEV protease cleavage, and 6xHis tagging
    133..157     +  protein_bind   attB1: mutant version of attB; recombination site for the Gateway® BP reaction BP Clonase™
    187..633     +  CDS            CALM1 (sequence withheld): CALM1_HUMAN - Also known as CALM, CAM, CAM1. Experimental evidence at protein level: Swiss-Prot protein existence level 1. (Microbial infection) Required for Legionella pneumophila SidJ glutamylase activity. From Homo sapiens (Human).
    682..909     +  CDS            gvpA11: GVPA1_HALSA - Also known as gvpA. Experimental evidence at protein level: Swiss-Prot protein existence level 1. Gas vesicles are small, hollow, gas filled protein structures that are found in several microbial planktonic microorganisms. They allow the positioning of the organism at the favorable depth for growth. GvpA type proteins form the essential core of the structure. From Halobacterium salinarum (strain ATCC 700922 / JCM 11081 / NRC-1) (Halobacterium halobium).
    917..941     -  protein_bind   attB2: mutant version of attB; recombination site for the Gateway® BP reaction BP Clonase™
    964..1013    +  CDS            SET1 (fragment): solubility-enhancement tag derived from T7 phage gene 10B
   1021..1068    +  terminator     T7 terminator: transcription terminator for bacteriophage T7 RNA polymerase
   1091..1195    -  CDS            TcR (fragment): tetracycline efflux protein; tet; confers resistance to tetracycline
   1252..1275    -  promoter       tet promoter (fragment): E. coli promoter for tetracycline efflux protein gene
   1392..1496    +  promoter       AmpR promoter: bla
   1497..2357    +  CDS            AmpR: β-lactamase; bla; confers resistance to ampicillin, carbenicillin, and related antibiotics
   2528..3116    +  rep_origin     ori: high-copy-number ColE1/pMB1/pBR322/pUC origin of replication
   3302..3441    -  misc_feature   bom: basis of mobility region from pBR322
   3543..3734    -  CDS            rop: Rop protein, which maintains plasmids at low copy number; rop
   3751..4131    +  CDS            YPB1_ECOLX: Protein predicted: Swiss-Prot protein existence level 4. From Escherichia coli.
   4373..4997    -  CDS            TcR (fragment): tetracycline efflux protein; tet; confers resistance to tetracycline
   5012..5033    -  protein_bind   CAP binding site: CAP binding activates transcription in the presence of cAMP. E. coli catabolite activator protein
   5046..6128    -  CDS            lacI: lac repressor; lacI; The lac repressor binds to the lac operator to inhibit transcription in E. coli. This inhibition can be relieved by adding lactose or isopropyl-β-D-thiogalactopyranoside (IPTG).
   6129..6206    -  promoter       lacI promoter: lacI
   6214..6493    -  CDS            TcR (fragment): tetracycline efflux protein; tet; confers resistance to tetracycline
