[The description below was written by a language model from this plasmid's Addgene catalogue record and pLannotate feature annotations shown in this document.]
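Description:
GvpA-CaM is a bacterial expression plasmid built on the pET300/NT-DEST Gateway destination backbone. It produces a fusion of human calmodulin and the full-length gas vesicle structural protein GvpA from Halobacterium salinarum in E. coli. The plasmid carries a pBR322-type origin with the bom site and rop gene, which generally keeps copy number modest, although the record lists copy number as unknown. Selection is through the β-lactamase (ampicillin resistance) gene. The tetracycline-resistance annotations are only fragments left over from the pBR322-derived backbone and are not a usable marker. The catalogue gives the total size as about 6.45 kb, while the sequenced record is 6,495 nt, and the repository notes minor, functionally silent differences from the depositor's reference sequence.

Expression is driven by a T7 promoter with an adjacent lac operator. A backbone-encoded lacI gene supplies the repressor, so transcription depends on T7 RNA polymerase from a DE3 lysogen such as BL21(DE3) and is inducible with IPTG. A T7 terminator closes the unit. The backbone provides an N-terminal His tag for affinity purification. The annotator labels this short match as a fragment of a composite tag. The insert, which derives in part from gene synthesis, sits between attB1 and attB2 sites, consistent with Gateway recombination, though the cloning method is recorded as unknown. In the feature table the calmodulin coding sequence lies upstream of gvpA, separated by a short unannotated stretch that is presumably a linker. The order is therefore His–CaM–GvpA despite the plasmid's name.

The associated publication title concerns a bispecific linker approach for noncovalently targeting therapeutic nanoparticles to tumour cells expressing carcinoembryonic antigen. This suggests the calmodulin moiety serves as a noncovalent docking handle on the gas vesicle protein, but the record does not spell out that mechanism.
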