Addgene plasmid #223555: GvpA-CaM
Purpose: Full length gas vesicle coat protein A derived from H. salinarum (GvpA) fused to calmodulin.
Depositing lab: Jean Gariepy. Depositing organization: Sunnybrook Research Institute. Publication: Broadly Applicable Bispecific Linker Approach to Noncovalently Target Therapeutic Nanoparticles to Tumor Cells Expressing Carcinoembryonic Antigen. Fernando A, Sparkes A, Matus EI, Patel A, Foster FS, Goertz D, Lee P, Gariepy J. ACS Pharmacol Transl Sci. 2024 Jun 3;7(6):1864-1873. doi: 10.1021/acsptsci.4c00140. eCollection 2024 Jun 14. PubMed 38898951.
Backbone
  Vector backbone: pET300NT-DEST
  Backbone manufacturer: Thermofisher
  Backbone size w/o insert (bp): 5693
  Total vector size (bp): 6453
  Vector type: Bacterial Expression
Growth in bacteria
  Bacterial resistance: Ampicillin, 100 μg/mL
  Growth temperature: 37°C
  Growth strain: BL21 (DE3)
  Copy number: Unknown
Gene/Insert
  Gene/Insert name: pET300-GvpACaM
  Species: H. sapiens (human); H. salinarum
  Insert size (bp): 760
  Promoter: T7
  Tag / fusion protein: His (N terminal on backbone)
  Cloning method: Unknown
  Sequencing primers: 5′ 5′-TAATACGACTCACTATAGGG-3′; 3′ 5’-TAGTTATTGCTCAGCGGTGG-3’
Resource information
  A portion of this plasmid was derived from a plasmid made by: Thermofisher Geneart Gene Synthesis
Terms and licenses: Academic/Nonprofit Terms; Industry Terms: Not Available to Industry
Depositor comments: Addgene comment: Note that there are some differences between the Addgene verified sequence and the depositor's reference sequence (see supplemental document). These differences do not affect the function of the plasmid.
How to cite: GvpA-CaM was a gift from Jean Gariepy (Addgene plasmid # 223555 ; http://n2t.net/addgene:223555 ; RRID:Addgene_223555)
